Addgene plasmid #190862: pGEX-4T1_ATG4B_BamHI_NotI
Purpose: Plasmid for the expression and purification of of ATG4B. Internal reference: SMC1392
Depositing lab: Sascha Martens. Depositing organization: University of Vienna. Publication: A PI3K-WIPI2 positive feedback loop allosterically activates LC3 lipidation in autophagy. Fracchiolla D, Chang C, Hurley JH, Martens S. J Cell Biol. 2020 Jul 6;219(7). pii: 151802. doi: 10.1083/jcb.201912098. PubMed 32437499.
Backbone
  Vector backbone: pGEX-4T1
  Backbone manufacturer: Amersham
  Backbone size w/o insert (bp): 4969
  Total vector size (bp): 6134
  Vector type: Bacterial Expression
Growth in bacteria
  Bacterial resistance: Ampicillin, 100 μg/mL
  Growth temperature: 37°C
  Growth strain: DH5alpha
  Copy number: Unknown
Gene/Insert
  Gene/Insert name: ATG4B
  Species: H. sapiens (human)
  Insert size (bp): 1182
  GenBank ID: NC_000002.12
  Entrez Gene: ATG4B (a.k.a. APG4B, AUTL1, HsAPG4B)
  Tag / fusion protein: GST, Thrombin Cleavage site (N terminal on insert)
  Cloning method: Restriction Enzyme; 5′ cloning site BamHI (not destroyed); 3′ cloning site NotHI (not destroyed)
  Sequencing primers: 5′ TGGCAAGCCACGTTTGGTGG; 3′ CACCGAAACGCGCGAGGCAG
Terms and licenses: Academic/Nonprofit Terms; Industry Terms: Not Available to Industry
How to cite: pGEX-4T1_ATG4B_BamHI_NotI was a gift from Sascha Martens (Addgene plasmid # 190862 ; http://n2t.net/addgene:190862 ; RRID:Addgene_190862)
