[The description below was written by a language model from this plasmid's Addgene catalogue record and pLannotate feature annotations shown in this document.]
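Description:
pGEX-4T1_ATG4B_BamHI_NotI is a bacterial expression plasmid of 6,134 bp built on the pGEX-4T1 backbone for producing and purifying recombinant human ATG4B in E. coli. It replicates from a ColE1/pMB1-type origin and is selected with ampicillin through the β-lactamase (AmpR) gene and its own promoter. The catalogue lists the copy number as unknown. Short rop and bom fragments, a lac promoter/lacZα segment and a small yciV-derived fragment are also annotated; these appear to be backbone remnants with no role in expression of the insert.

The expression cassette is driven by the tac promoter, a strong trp/lacUV5 hybrid, followed by a lac operator. The plasmid also carries lacI under its own promoter, so the lac repressor keeps transcription off until it is relieved with IPTG. Downstream lies the Schistosoma japonicum glutathione S-transferase (GST) coding sequence, followed by the ATG4B open reading frame (about 1.18 kb), which was inserted between the BamHI and NotI sites, both retained. According to the record, the short linker between GST and ATG4B contains a thrombin cleavage site, although this is not separately annotated in the feature table. The product is therefore an N-terminal GST-ATG4B fusion that can be captured on glutathione resin, with the tag removable by thrombin digestion.

ATG4B is the cysteine protease that trims the C-terminus of ATG8-family proteins (LC3, GABARAP and relatives) to expose the glycine needed for conjugation to phosphatidylethanolamine, and it also delipidates the conjugated forms. The associated publication on LC3 lipidation suggests the purified enzyme serves in vitro autophagy studies, though the record states only expression and purification as the purpose.
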