Features (pLannotate 1.2.2; 17 found; start..end, strand, type, name):
    183..211     +  promoter       tac promoter: strong E. coli promoter; hybrid between the trp and lac UV5 promoters
    219..235     +  protein_bind   lac operator: The lac repressor binds to the lac operator to inhibit transcription in E. coli. This inhibition can be relieved by adding lactose or isopropyl-β-D-thiogalactopyranoside (IPTG). lac repressor encoded by lacI
    258..911     +  CDS            GST26_SCHJA: Experimental evidence at protein level: Swiss-Prot protein existence level 1. GST isoenzymes appear to play a central role in the parasite detoxification system. Other functions are also suspected including a role in increasing the solubility of haematin in the parasite gut. From Schistosoma japonicum (Blood fluke).
    942..2120    +  CDS            ATG4B: ATG4B_HUMAN - Also known as APG4B, AUTL1, KIAA0943. Experimental evidence at protein level: Swiss-Prot protein existence level 1. Cysteine protease required for the cytoplasm to vacuole transport (Cvt) and autophagy. Cleaves the C-terminal amino acid of ATG8 family proteins MAP1LC3, GABARAPL1, GABARAPL2 and GABARAP, to reveal a C-terminal glycine. Exposure of the glycine at the C-terminus is essential for ATG8 proteins conjugation to phosphatidylethanolamine (PE) and insertion to membranes, which is necessary for autophagy. Has also an activity of delipidating enzyme for the PE-conjugated form
   2151..2190    +  CDS            rop (fragment): Rop protein, which maintains plasmids at low copy number; rop
   2292..2332    +  misc_feature   bom (fragment): basis of mobility region from pBR322
   2437..2541    +  promoter       AmpR promoter: bla
   2542..3402    +  CDS            AmpR: β-lactamase; bla; confers resistance to ampicillin, carbenicillin, and related antibiotics
   3573..4161    +  rep_origin     ori: high-copy-number ColE1/pMB1/pBR322/pUC origin of replication
   4347..4398    -  misc_feature   bom (fragment): basis of mobility region from pBR322
   4405..4482    +  promoter       lacI promoter: lacI
   4483..5565    +  CDS            lacI: lac repressor; lacI; The lac repressor binds to the lac operator to inhibit transcription in E. coli. This inhibition can be relieved by adding lactose or isopropyl-β-D-thiogalactopyranoside (IPTG).
   5578..5599    +  protein_bind   CAP binding site: CAP binding activates transcription in the presence of cAMP. E. coli catabolite activator protein
   5614..5644    +  promoter       lac promoter: promoter for the E. coli lac operon
   5652..5668    +  protein_bind   lac operator: The lac repressor binds to the lac operator to inhibit transcription in E. coli. This inhibition can be relieved by adding lactose or isopropyl-β-D-thiogalactopyranoside (IPTG). lac repressor encoded by lacI
   5688..5861    +  CDS            lacZα: LacZα fragment of β-galactosidase; lacZ fragment
   6125..107     -  CDS            yciV (fragment) (across the origin): RNAAM_ECOLI - Also known as trpH From Escherichia coli (strain K12).
>Addgene plasmid #190862 | pGEX-4T1_ATG4B_BamHI_NotI | addgene full sequence | sequence record 373589 | Addgene NGS Result
AGCTTATCGACTGCACGGTGCACCAATGCTTCTGGCGTCAGGCAGCCATCGGAAGCTGTGGTATGGCTGT
GCAGGTCGTAAATCACTGCATAATTCGTGTCGCTCAAGGCGCACTCCCGTTCTGGATAATGTTTTTTGCG
CCGACATCATAACGGTTCTGGCAAATATTCTGAAATGAGCTGTTGACAATTAATCATCGGCTCGTATAAT
GTGTGGAATTGTGAGCGGATAACAATTTCACACAGGAAACAGTATTCATGTCCCCTATACTAGGTTATTG
GAAAATTAAGGGCCTTGTGCAACCCACTCGACTTCTTTTGGAATATCTTGAAGAAAAATATGAAGAGCAT
TTGTATGAGCGCGATGAAGGTGATAAATGGCGAAACAAAAAGTTTGAATTGGGTTTGGAGTTTCCCAATC
TTCCTTATTATATTGATGGTGATGTTAAATTAACACAGTCTATGGCCATCATACGTTATATAGCTGACAA
GCACAACATGTTGGGTGGTTGTCCAAAAGAGCGTGCAGAGATTTCAATGCTTGAAGGAGCGGTTTTGGAT
ATTAGATACGGTGTTTCGAGAATTGCATATAGTAAAGACTTTGAAACTCTCAAAGTTGATTTTCTTAGCA
AGCTACCTGAAATGCTGAAAATGTTCGAAGATCGTTTATGTCATAAAACATATTTAAATGGTGATCATGT
AACCCATCCTGACTTCATGTTGTATGACGCTCTTGATGTTGTTTTATACATGGACCCAATGTGCCTGGAT
GCGTTCCCAAAATTAGTTTGTTTTAAAAAACGTATTGAAGCTATCCCACAAATTGATAAGTACTTGAAAT
CCAGCAAGTATATAGCATGGCCTTTGCAGGGCTGGCAAGCCACGTTTGGTGGTGGCGACCATCCTCCAAA
ATCGGATCTGGTTCCGCGTGGATCCGGAGGAATGGACGCAGCTACTCTGACCTACGACACTCTCCGGTTT
GCTGAGTTTGAAGATTTTCCTGAGACCTCAGAGCCCGTTTGGATACTGGGTAGAAAATACAGCATTTTCA
CAGAAAAGGACGAGATCTTGTCTGATGTGGCATCTAGACTTTGGTTTACATACAGGAAAAACTTTCCAGC
CATTGGGGGGACAGGCCCCACCTCGGACACAGGCTGGGGCTGCATGCTGCGGTGTGGACAGATGATCTTT
GCCCAAGCCCTGGTGTGCCGGCACCTAGGCCGAGATTGGAGGTGGACACAAAGGAAGAGGCAGCCAGACA
GCTACTTCAGCGTCCTCAACGCATTCATCGACAGGAAGGACAGTTACTACTCCATTCACCAGATAGCGCA
AATGGGAGTTGGCGAAGGCAAGTCCATAGGCCAGTGGTACGGGCCCAACACTGTCGCCCAGGTCCTGAAG
AAGCTTGCTGTCTTCGATACGTGGAGCTCCTTGGCGGTCCACATTGCAATGGACAACACTGTTGTGATGG
AGGAAATCAGAAGGTTGTGCAGGACCAGCGTTCCCTGTGCAGGCGCCACTGCGTTTCCTGCAGATTCCGA
CCGGCACTGCAACGGATTCCCTGCCGGAGCTGAGGTCACCAACAGGCCGTCGCCATGGAGACCCCTGGTA
CTTCTCATTCCCCTGCGCCTGGGGCTCACGGACATCAACGAGGCCTACGTGGAGACGCTGAAGCACTGCT
TCATGATGCCCCAGTCCCTGGGCGTCATCGGAGGGAAGCCCAACAGCGCCCACTACTTCATCGGCTACGT
TGGTGAGGAGCTCATCTACCTGGACCCCCACACCACGCAGCCAGCCGTGGAGCCCACTGATGGCTGCTTC
ATCCCGGACGAGAGCTTCCACTGCCAGCACCCGCCGTGCCGCATGAGCATCGCGGAGCTTGACCCGTCCA
TCGCTGTGGGGTTTTTCTGTAAGACTGAAGATGACTTCAATGATTGGTGCCAGCAAGTCAAAAAGCTGTC
TCTGCTTGGAGGTGCCCTGCCCATGTTTGAGCTGGTGGAGCAGCAGCCTTCACATCTGGCCTGCCCCGAC
GTCCTGAACCTGTCCCTAGATTCTTCTGATGTAGAGCGACTGGAAAGATTCTTCGACTCAGAAGATGAAG
ACTTTGAAATCCTGTCCCTTTGAGCGGCCGCATCGTGACTGACTGACGATCTGCCTCGCGCGTTTCGGTG
ATGACGGTGAAAACCTCTGACACATGCAGCTCCCGGAGACGGTCACAGCTTGTCTGTAAGCGGATGCCGG
GAGCAGACAAGCCCGTCAGGGCGCGTCAGCGGGTGTTGGCGGGTGTCGGGGCGCAGCCATGACCCAGTCA
CGTAGCGATAGCGGAGTGTATAATTCTTGAAGACGAAAGGGCCTCGTGATACGCCTATTTTTATAGGTTA
ATGTCATGATAATAATGGTTTCTTAGACGTCAGGTGGCACTTTTCGGGGAAATGTGCGCGGAACCCCTAT
TTGTTTATTTTTCTAAATACATTCAAATATGTATCCGCTCATGAGACAATAACCCTGATAAATGCTTCAA
TAATATTGAAAAAGGAAGAGTATGAGTATTCAACATTTCCGTGTCGCCCTTATTCCCTTTTTTGCGGCAT
TTTGCCTTCCTGTTTTTGCTCACCCAGAAACGCTGGTGAAAGTAAAAGATGCTGAAGATCAGTTGGGTGC
ACGAGTGGGTTACATCGAACTGGATCTCAACAGCGGTAAGATCCTTGAGAGTTTTCGCCCCGAAGAACGT
TTTCCAATGATGAGCACTTTTAAAGTTCTGCTATGTGGCGCGGTATTATCCCGTGTTGACGCCGGGCAAG
AGCAACTCGGTCGCCGCATACACTATTCTCAGAATGACTTGGTTGAGTACTCACCAGTCACAGAAAAGCA
TCTTACGGATGGCATGACAGTAAGAGAATTATGCAGTGCTGCCATAACCATGAGTGATAACACTGCGGCC
AACTTACTTCTGACAACGATCGGAGGACCGAAGGAGCTAACCGCTTTTTTGCACAACATGGGGGATCATG
TAACTCGCCTTGATCGTTGGGAACCGGAGCTGAATGAAGCCATACCAAACGACGAGCGTGACACCACGAT
GCCTGCAGCAATGGCAACAACGTTGCGCAAACTATTAACTGGCGAACTACTTACTCTAGCTTCCCGGCAA
CAATTAATAGACTGGATGGAGGCGGATAAAGTTGCAGGACCACTTCTGCGCTCGGCCCTTCCGGCTGGCT
GGTTTATTGCTGATAAATCTGGAGCCGGTGAGCGTGGGTCTCGCGGTATCATTGCAGCACTGGGGCCAGA
TGGTAAGCCCTCCCGTATCGTAGTTATCTACACGACGGGGAGTCAGGCAACTATGGATGAACGAAATAGA
CAGATCGCTGAGATAGGTGCCTCACTGATTAAGCATTGGTAACTGTCAGACCAAGTTTACTCATATATAC
TTTAGATTGATTTAAAACTTCATTTTTAATTTAAAAGGATCTAGGTGAAGATCCTTTTTGATAATCTCAT
GACCAAAATCCCTTAACGTGAGTTTTCGTTCCACTGAGCGTCAGACCCCGTAGAAAAGATCAAAGGATCT
TCTTGAGATCCTTTTTTTCTGCGCGTAATCTGCTGCTTGCAAACAAAAAAACCACCGCTACCAGCGGTGG
TTTGTTTGCCGGATCAAGAGCTACCAACTCTTTTTCCGAAGGTAACTGGCTTCAGCAGAGCGCAGATACC
AAATACTGTCCTTCTAGTGTAGCCGTAGTTAGGCCACCACTTCAAGAACTCTGTAGCACCGCCTACATAC
CTCGCTCTGCTAATCCTGTTACCAGTGGCTGCTGCCAGTGGCGATAAGTCGTGTCTTACCGGGTTGGACT
CAAGACGATAGTTACCGGATAAGGCGCAGCGGTCGGGCTGAACGGGGGGTTCGTGCACACAGCCCAGCTT
GGAGCGAACGACCTACACCGAACTGAGATACCTACAGCGTGAGCTATGAGAAAGCGCCACGCTTCCCGAA
GGGAGAAAGGCGGACAGGTATCCGGTAAGCGGCAGGGTCGGAACAGGAGAGCGCACGAGGGAGCTTCCAG
GGGGAAACGCCTGGTATCTTTATAGTCCTGTCGGGTTTCGCCACCTCTGACTTGAGCGTCGATTTTTGTG
ATGCTCGTCAGGGGGGCGGAGCCTATGGAAAAACGCCAGCAACGCGGCCTTTTTACGGTTCCTGGCCTTT
TGCTGGCCTTTTGCTCACATGTTCTTTCCTGCGTTATCCCCTGATTCTGTGGATAACCGTATTACCGCCT
TTGAGTGAGCTGATACCGCTCGCCGCAGCCGAACGACCGAGCGCAGCGAGTCAGTGAGCGAGGAAGCGGA
AGAGCGCCTGATGCGGTATTTTCTCCTTACGCATCTGTGCGGTATTTCACACCGCATAAATTCCGACACC
ATCGAATGGCGCAAAACCTTTCGCGGTATGGCATGATAGCGCCCGGAAGAGAGTCAATTCAGGGTGGTGA
ATGTGAAACCAGTAACGTTATACGATGTCGCAGAGTATGCCGGTGTCTCTTATCAGACCGTTTCCCGCGT
GGTGAACCAGGCCAGCCACGTTTCTGCGAAAACGCGGGAAAAAGTGGAAGCGGCGATGGCGGAGCTGAAT
TACATTCCCAACCGCGTGGCACAACAACTGGCGGGCAAACAGTCGTTGCTGATTGGCGTTGCCACCTCCA
GTCTGGCCCTGCACGCGCCGTCGCAAATTGTCGCGGCGATTAAATCTCGCGCCGATCAACTGGGTGCCAG
CGTGGTGGTGTCGATGGTAGAACGAAGCGGCGTCGAAGCCTGTAAAGCGGCGGTGCACAATCTTCTCGCG
CAACGCGTCAGTGGGCTGATCATTAACTATCCGCTGGATGACCAGGATGCCATTGCTGTGGAAGCTGCCT
GCACTAATGTTCCGGCGTTATTTCTTGATGTCTCTGACCAGACACCCATCAACAGTATTATTTTCTCCCA
TGAAGACGGTACGCGACTGGGCGTGGAGCATCTGGTCGCATTGGGTCACCAGCAAATCGCGCTGTTAGCG
GGCCCATTAAGTTCTGTCTCGGCGCGTCTGCGTCTGGCTGGCTGGCATAAATATCTCACTCGCAATCAAA
TTCAGCCGATAGCGGAACGGGAAGGCGACTGGAGTGCCATGTCCGGTTTTCAACAAACCATGCAAATGCT
GAATGAGGGCATCGTTCCCACTGCGATGCTGGTTGCCAACGATCAGATGGCGCTGGGCGCAATGCGCGCC
ATTACCGAGTCCGGGCTGCGCGTTGGTGCGGATATCTCGGTAGTGGGATACGACGATACCGAAGACAGCT
CATGTTATATCCCGCCGTTAACCACCATCAAACAGGATTTTCGCCTGCTGGGGCAAACCAGCGTGGACCG
CTTGCTGCAACTCTCTCAGGGCCAGGCGGTGAAGGGCAATCAGCTGTTGCCCGTCTCACTGGTGAAAAGA
AAAACCACCCTGGCGCCCAATACGCAAACCGCCTCTCCCCGCGCGTTGGCCGATTCATTAATGCAGCTGG
CACGACAGGTTTCCCGACTGGAAAGCGGGCAGTGAGCGCAACGCAATTAATGTAAGTTAGCTCACTCATT
AGGCACCCCAGGCTTTACACTTTATGCTTCCGGCTCGTATGTTGTGTGGAATTGTGAGCGGATAACAATT
TCACACAGGAAACAGCTATGACCATGATTACGGATTCACTGGCCGTCGTTTTACAACGTCGTGACTGGGA
AAACCCTGGCGTTACCCAACTTAATCGCCTTGCAGCACATCCCCCTTTCGCCAGCTGGCGTAATAGCGAA
GAGGCCCGCACCGATCGCCCTTCCCAACAGTTGCGCAGCCTGAATGGCGAATGGCGCTTTGCCTGGTTTC
CGGCACCAGAAGCGGTGCCGGAAAGCTGGCTGGAGTGCGATCTTCCTGAGGCCGATACTGTCGTCGTCCC
CTCAAACTGGCAGATGCACGGTTACGATGCGCCCATCTACACCAACGTGACCTATCCCATTACGGTCAAT
CCGCCGTTTGTTCCCACGGAGAATCCGACGGGTTGTTACTCGCTCACATTTAATGTTGATGAAAGCTGGC
TACAGGAAGGCCAGACGCGAATTATTTTTGATGGCGTTGGAATT
